Addgene plasmid #230838: pGH484
Purpose: Ef1a-AID*-dCas9-T2A-tagBFP-wPRE
Depositing lab: Gaelen Hess. Depositing organization: University of Wisconsin, Madison. Publication: Toward optimizing diversifying base editors for high-throughput mutational scanning studies. Schwartz CI, Abell NS, Li A, Aradhana, Tycko J, Truong A, Montgomery SB, Hess GT. Nucleic Acids Res. 2025 Jun 20;53(12):gkaf620. doi: 10.1093/nar/gkaf620. PubMed 40613705.
Backbone
  Vector backbone: pGH483
  Modifications to backbone: Inserted PmCDA1 instead of dCas9
  Vector type: Mammalian Expression, Lentiviral
  Selectable markers: tagBFP
Growth in bacteria
  Bacterial resistance: Ampicillin, 100 μg/mL
  Growth temperature: 37°C
  Growth strain: NEB Stable
  Copy number: High Copy
Gene/Insert
  Gene/Insert name: AID*-dCas9
Terms and licenses: Academic/Nonprofit Terms; Industry Terms: Not Available to Industry
Depositor comments: Please visit https://doi.org/10.1101/2024.11.18.621003 for the bioRxiv preprint.
How to cite: pGH484 was a gift from Gaelen Hess (Addgene plasmid # 230838 ; http://n2t.net/addgene:230838 ; RRID:Addgene_230838)
