[The description below was written by a language model from this plasmid's Addgene catalogue record and pLannotate feature annotations shown in this document.]
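Description:
pGH484 is a lentiviral transfer plasmid of about 14.8 kb for mammalian expression of a diversifying base editor, built on the pGH483 backbone. It is maintained in E. coli through a high-copy ColE1/pUC-type origin with ampicillin resistance (AmpR under its own bla promoter), and also carries an f1 origin. A CMV enhancer/promoter drives a truncated HIV-1 5' LTR, followed by the Ψ packaging signal with a gag fragment, the Rev response element and the cPPT/CTS. A second truncated LTR and a bGH polyadenylation signal close the viral genome. This arrangement lets the RNA between the LTRs be packaged into particles when helper functions are supplied in trans. Outside the LTRs, an SV40/EM7-driven BleoR cassette with an SV40 poly(A) signal is annotated, although the catalogue names only tagBFP as the marker for mammalian cells.

The payload is transcribed from the human EF-1α promoter. It encodes a human activation-induced cytidine deaminase variant (designated AID*) joined through a short linker to catalytically dead S. pyogenes Cas9. The linker is annotated only by similarity to an adenine base editor fragment. According to the stated purpose, a T2A peptide then links the fusion to TagBFP, so blue fluorescence reports cells expressing the editor; the T2A itself is not separately annotated. A WPRE downstream enhances transcript expression. When directed by a guide RNA supplied separately, the dCas9 moiety tethers the deaminase to a target locus to introduce local point mutations without cutting DNA, consistent with the associated work on high-throughput mutational scanning. The backbone-modification field mentions insertion of PmCDA1 in place of dCas9, which conflicts with both the insert name and the feature table, where AID and dCas9 are present and no PmCDA1 is annotated.
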