Features (pLannotate 1.2.2; 34 found; start..end, strand, type, name):
     31..83      -  misc_feature   bom (fragment): basis of mobility region from pBR322
    238..617     +  enhancer       CMV enhancer: human cytomegalovirus immediate early enhancer
    618..817     +  promoter       CMV promoter: human cytomegalovirus (CMV) immediate early promoter
    835..1015    +  LTR            5' LTR (truncated): truncated 5' long terminal repeat (LTR) from HIV-1
   1062..1187    +  misc_feature   HIV-1 Ψ: packaging signal of human immunodeficiency virus type 1
   1171..1534    +  CDS            HIV-1 gag (fragment): gag protein from human immunodeficiency virus 1; gag
   1680..1913    +  misc_feature   RRE: The Rev response element (RRE) of HIV-1 allows for Rev-dependent mRNA export from the nucleus to the cytoplasm.
   2290..2390    +  CDS            Rev (fragment): human immunodeficiency virus 1 (HIV-1) Rev protein; rev; enhances nuclear export of unspliced and incompletely spliced viral mRNAs
   2440..2557    +  misc_feature   cPPT/CTS: central polypurine tract and central termination sequence of HIV-1
   2614..2680    +  CDS            small t antigen (fragment): SV40 (simian virus 40) small t antigen
   2687..3865    +  promoter       EF-1α promoter: strong constitutive promoter for human elongation factor EF-1α
   3878..4462    +  CDS            AID: human activation-induced cytidine deaminase (Dickerson et al., 2003); AICDA
   4461..4510    +  CDS            ABE(7.10) (fragment): adenine base editor comprising wild-type E. coli TadA fused to the evolved TadA*(7.10) mutant (Gaudelli et al., 2017)
   4511..8611    +  CDS            dCas9: catalytically dead mutant of the Cas9 endonuclease from the Streptococcus pyogenes Type II CRISPR/Cas system RNA-guided DNA-binding protein that lacks endonuclease activity due to the D10A mutation in the RuvC catalytic domain and the N863A mutation in the HNH catalytic domain
   8756..9453    +  CDS            TagBFP (fragment): monomeric blue fluorescent protein mammalian codon-optimized
   9462..9483    +  misc_feature   MCS (fragment): pBluescript multiple cloning site
   9486..10074   +  misc_feature   WPRE: woodchuck hepatitis virus posttranscriptional regulatory element
  10011..10592   +  CDS            nef (fragment): NEF_HV1H2 - Experimental evidence at protein level: Swiss-Prot protein existence level 1. Extracellular Nef protein targets CD4(+) T-lymphocytes for apoptosis by interacting with CXCR4 surface receptors. From Human immunodeficiency virus type 1 group M subtype B (isolate HXB2) (HIV-1).
  10599..10779   +  LTR            5' LTR (truncated): truncated 5' long terminal repeat (LTR) from HIV-1
  10811..11035   +  polyA_signal   bGH poly(A) signal: bovine growth hormone polyadenylation signal
  11039..11060   +  promoter       SV40 promoter (fragment): SV40 enhancer and early promoter
  11081..11509   +  rep_origin     f1 ori (sequence partly withheld): f1 bacteriophage origin of replication; arrow indicates direction of (+) strand synthesis
  11523..11852   +  promoter       SV40 promoter: SV40 enhancer and early promoter
  11900..11947   +  promoter       EM7 promoter: synthetic bacterial promoter&nbsp
  11966..12340   +  CDS            BleoR: antibiotic-binding protein; Sh ble from Streptoalloteichus hindustanus; confers resistance to bleomycin, phleomycin, and Zeocin™
  12350..12475   +  CDS            ble (fragment): BLE_KLEPN - Experimental evidence at protein level: Swiss-Prot protein existence level 1. Binding protein with a strong affinity to the bleomycin family of antibiotics. Binds to CL990; an antimitotic-antibiotic compound. From Klebsiella pneumoniae.
  12470..12591   +  polyA_signal   SV40 poly(A) signal: SV40 polyadenylation signal
  12662..12684   -  protein_bind   lac operator (fragment): The lac repressor binds to the lac operator to inhibit transcription in E. coli. This inhibition can be relieved by adding lactose or isopropyl-β-D-thiogalactopyranoside (IPTG). lac repressor encoded by lacI
  12688..12718   -  promoter       lac promoter: promoter for the E. coli lac operon
  12733..12754   -  protein_bind   CAP binding site: CAP binding activates transcription in the presence of cAMP. E. coli catabolite activator protein
  12767..12859   -  CDS            lacI (fragment): lac repressor; lacI; The lac repressor binds to the lac operator to inhibit transcription in E. coli. This inhibition can be relieved by adding lactose or isopropyl-β-D-thiogalactopyranoside (IPTG).
  13042..13630   -  rep_origin     ori: high-copy-number ColE1/pMB1/pBR322/pUC origin of replication
  13801..14661   -  CDS            AmpR: β-lactamase; bla; confers resistance to ampicillin, carbenicillin, and related antibiotics
  14662..14766   -  promoter       AmpR promoter: bla
>Addgene plasmid #230838 | pGH484 | addgene full sequence | sequence record 458313 | Addgene NGS Result
GTCGACGGATCGGGAGATCTCCCGATCCCCTATGGTGCACTCTCAGTACAATCTGCTCTGATGCCGCATA
GTTAAGCCAGTATCTGCTCCCTGCTTGTGTGTTGGAGGTCGCTGAGTAGTGCGCGAGCAAAATTTAAGCT
ACAACAAGGCAAGGCTTGACCGACAATTGCATGAAGAATCTGCTTAGGGTTAGGCGTTTTGCGCTGCTTC
GCGATGTACGGGCCAGATATACGCGTTGACATTGATTATTGACTAGTTATTAATAGTAATCAATTACGGG
GTCATTAGTTCATAGCCCATATATGGAGTTCCGCGTTACATAACTTACGGTAAATGGCCCGCCTGGCTGA
CCGCCCAACGACCCCCGCCCATTGACGTCAATAATGACGTATGTTCCCATAGTAACGCCAATAGGGACTT
TCCATTGACGTCAATGGGTGGAGTATTTACGGTAAACTGCCCACTTGGCAGTACATCAAGTGTATCATAT
GCCAAGTACGCCCCCTATTGACGTCAATGACGGTAAATGGCCCGCCTGGCATTATGCCCAGTACATGACC
TTATGGGACTTTCCTACTTGGCAGTACATCTACGTATTAGTCATCGCTATTACCATGGTGATGCGGTTTT
GGCAGTACATCAATGGGCGTGGATAGCGGTTTGACTCACGGGGATTTCCAAGTCTCCACCCCATTGACGT
CAATGGGAGTTTGTTTTGGCACCAAAATCAACGGGACTTTCCAAAATGTCGTAACAACTCCGCCCCATTG
ACGCAAATGGGCGGTAGGCGTGTACGGTGGGAGGTCTATATAAGCAGCGCGTTTTGCCTGTACTGGGTCT
CTCTGGTTAGACCAGATCTGAGCCTGGGAGCTCTCTGGCTAACTAGGGAACCCACTGCTTAAGCCTCAAT
AAAGCTTGCCTTGAGTGCTTCAAGTAGTGTGTGCCCGTCTGTTGTGTGACTCTGGTAACTAGAGATCCCT
CAGACCCTTTTAGTCAGTGTGGAAAATCTCTAGCAGTGGCGCCCGAACAGGGACTTGAAAGCGAAAGGGA
AACCAGAGGAGCTCTCTCGACGCAGGACTCGGCTTGCTGAAGCGCGCACGGCAAGAGGCGAGGGGCGGCG
ACTGGTGAGTACGCCAAAAATTTTGACTAGCGGAGGCTAGAAGGAGAGAGATGGGTGCGAGAGCGTCAGT
ATTAAGCGGGGGAGAATTAGATCGCGATGGGAAAAAATTCGGTTAAGGCCAGGGGGAAAGAAAAAATATA
AATTAAAACATATAGTATGGGCAAGCAGGGAGCTAGAACGATTCGCAGTTAATCCTGGCCTGTTAGAAAC
ATCAGAAGGCTGTAGACAAATACTGGGACAGCTACAACCATCCCTTCAGACAGGATCAGAAGAACTTAGA
TCATTATATAATACAGTAGCAACCCTCTATTGTGTGCATCAAAGGATAGAGATAAAAGACACCAAGGAAG
CTTTAGACAAGATAGAGGAAGAGCAAAACAAAAGTAAGACCACCGCACAGCAAGCGGCCGCTGATCTTCA
GACCTGGAGGAGGAGATATGAGGGACAATTGGAGAAGTGAATTATATAAATATAAAGTAGTAAAAATTGA
ACCATTAGGAGTAGCACCCACCAAGGCAAAGAGAAGAGTGGTGCAGAGAGAAAAAAGAGCAGTGGGAATA
GGAGCTTTGTTCCTTGGGTTCTTGGGAGCAGCAGGAAGCACTATGGGCGCAGCGTCAATGACGCTGACGG
TACAGGCCAGACAATTATTGTCTGGTATAGTGCAGCAGCAGAACAATTTGCTGAGGGCTATTGAGGCGCA
ACAGCATCTGTTGCAACTCACAGTCTGGGGCATCAAGCAGCTCCAGGCAAGAATCCTGGCTGTGGAAAGA
TACCTAAAGGATCAACAGCTCCTGGGGATTTGGGGTTGCTCTGGAAAACTCATTTGCACCACTGCTGTGC
CTTGGAATGCTAGTTGGAGTAATAAATCTCTGGAACAGATTTGGAATCACACGACCTGGATGGAGTGGGA
CAGAGAAATTAACAATTACACAAGCTTAATACACTCCTTAATTGAAGAATCGCAAAACCAGCAAGAAAAG
AATGAACAAGAATTATTGGAATTAGATAAATGGGCAAGTTTGTGGAATTGGTTTAACATAACAAATTGGC
TGTGGTATATAAAATTATTCATAATGATAGTAGGAGGCTTGGTAGGTTTAAGAATAGTTTTTGCTGTACT
TTCTATAGTGAATAGAGTTAGGCAGGGATATTCACCATTATCGTTTCAGACCCACCTCCCAACCCCGAGG
GGACCCGACAGGCCCGAAGGAATAGAAGAAGAAGGTGGAGAGAGAGACAGAGACAGATCCATTCGATTAG
TGAACGGATCGGCACTGCGTGCGCCAATTCTGCAGACAAATGGCAGTATTCATCCACAATTTTAAAAGAA
AAGGGGGGATTGGGGGGTACAGTGCAGGGGAAAGAATAGTAGACATAATAGCAACAGACATACAAACTAA
AGAATTACAAAAACAAATTACAAAAATTCAAAATTTTCGGGTTTATTACAGGGACAGCAGAGATCCAGTT
TGGTTAATTAGCTAGCTGCAAAGATGGATAAAGTTTTAAACAGAGAGGAATCTTTGCAGCTAATGGACCT
TCTAGGTCTTGAAAGGAGTGGGAATTGGCTCCGGTGCCCGTCAGTGGGCAGAGCGCACATCGCCCACAGT
CCCCGAGAAGTTGGGGGGAGGGGTCGGCAATTGAACCGGTGCCTAGAGAAGGTGGCGCGGGGTAAACTGG
GAAAGTGATGTCGTGTACTGGCTCCGCCTTTTTCCCGAGGGTGGGGGAGAACCGTATATAAGTGCAGTAG
TCGCCGTGAACGTTCTTTTTCGCAACGGGTTTGCCGCCAGAACACAGGTAAGTGCCGTGTGTGGTTCCCG
CGGGCCTGGCCTCTTTACGGGTTATGGCCCTTGCGTGCCTTGAATTACTTCCACCTGGCTGCAGTACGTG
ATTCTTGATCCCGAGCTTCGGGTTGGAAGTGGGTGGGAGAGTTCGAGGCCTTGCGCTTAAGGAGCCCCTT
CGCCTCGTGCTTGAGTTGAGGCCTGGCCTGGGCGCTGGGGCCGCCGCGTGCGAATCTGGTGGCACCTTCG
CGCCTGTCTCGCTGCTTTCGATAAGTCTCTAGCCATTTAAAATTTTTGATGACCTGCTGCGACGCTTTTT
TTCTGGCAAGATAGTCTTGTAAATGCGGGCCAAGATCTGCACACTGGTATTTCGGTTTTTGGGGCCGCGG
GCGGCGACGGGGCCCGTGCGTCCCAGCGCACATGTTCGGCGAGGCGGGGCCTGCGAGCGCGGCCACCGAG
AATCGGACGGGGGTAGTCTCAAGCTGGCCGGCCTGCTCTGGTGCCTGGCCTCGCGCCGCCGTGTATCGCC
CCGCCCTGGGCGGCAAGGCTGGCCCGGTCGGCACCAGTTGCGTGAGCGGAAAGATGGCCGCTTCCCGGCC
CTGCTGCAGGGAGCTCAAAATGGAGGACGCGGCGCTCGGGAGAGCGGGCGGGTGAGTCACCCACACAAAG
GAAAAGGGCCTTTCCGTCCTCAGCCGTCGCTTCATGTGACTCCACGGAGTACCGGGCGCCGTCCAGGCAC
CTCGATTAGTTCTCGAGCTTTTGGAGTACGTCGTCTTTAGGTTGGGGGGAGGGGTTTTATGCGATGGAGT
TTCCCCACACTGAGTGGGTGGAGACTGAAGTTAGGCCAGCTTGGCACTTGATGTAATTCTCCTTGGAATT
TGCCCTTTTTGAGTTTGGATCTTGGTTCATTCTCAAGCCTCAGACAGTGGTTCAAAGTTTTTTTCTTCCA
TTTCAGGTGTCGTGACGTACGGCCACCATGGACAGCCTCTTGATGAACCGGAGGGAGTTTCTTTACCAAT
TCAAAAATGTCCGCTGGGCTAAGGGTCGGCGTGAGACCTACCTGTGCTACGTAGTGAAGAGGCGTGACAG
TGCTACATCCTTTTCACTGGACTTTGGTTATCTTCGCAATAAGAACGGCTGCCACGTGGAATTGCTCTTC
CTCCGCTACATCTCGGACTGGGACCTAGACCCTGGCCGCTGCTACCGCGTCACCTGGTTCATCTCCTGGA
GCCCCTGCTACGACTGTGCCCGACATGTGGCCGACTTTCTGCGAGGGAACCCCAACCTCAGTCTGAGGAT
CTTCACCGCGCGCCTCTACTTCTGTGAGGACCGCAAGGCTGAGCCCGAGGGGCTGCGGCGGCTGCACCGC
GCCGGGGTGCAAATAGCCATCATGACCTTCAAAGATTATTTTTACTGCTGGAATACTTTTGTAGAAAACC
ACGGAAGAACTTTCAAAGCCTGGGAAGGGCTGCATGAAAATTCAGTTCGTCTCTCCAGACAGCTTCGGCG
CATCCTTTTGCCCCTGTATGAGGTTGATGACTTACGAGACGCATTTCGTACTAGCGGCAGCGAGACTCCC
GGGACCTCAGAGTCCGCCACACCCGAAAGTGACAAGAAGTACAGCATCGGCCTGGCCATCGGCACCAACT
CTGTGGGCTGGGCCGTGATCACCGACGAGTACAAGGTGCCCAGCAAGAAATTCAAGGTGCTGGGCAACAC
CGACCGGCACAGCATCAAGAAGAACCTGATCGGAGCCCTGCTGTTCGACAGCGGCGAAACAGCCGAGGCC
ACCCGGCTGAAGAGAACCGCCAGAAGAAGATACACCAGACGGAAGAACCGGATCTGCTATCTGCAAGAGA
TCTTCAGCAACGAGATGGCCAAGGTGGACGACAGCTTCTTCCACAGACTGGAAGAGTCCTTCCTGGTGGA
AGAGGATAAGAAGCACGAGCGGCACCCCATCTTCGGCAACATCGTGGACGAGGTGGCCTACCACGAGAAG
TACCCCACCATCTACCACCTGAGAAAGAAACTGGTGGACAGCACCGACAAGGCCGACCTGCGGCTGATCT
ATCTGGCCCTGGCCCACATGATCAAGTTCCGGGGCCACTTCCTGATCGAGGGCGACCTGAACCCCGACAA
CAGCGACGTGGACAAGCTGTTCATCCAGCTGGTGCAGACCTACAACCAGCTGTTCGAGGAAAACCCCATC
AACGCCAGCGGCGTGGACGCCAAGGCCATCCTGTCTGCCAGACTGAGCAAGAGCAGACGGCTGGAAAATC
TGATCGCCCAGCTGCCCGGCGAGAAGAAGAATGGCCTGTTCGGCAACCTGATTGCCCTGAGCCTGGGCCT
GACCCCCAACTTCAAGAGCAACTTCGACCTGGCCGAGGATGCCAAACTGCAGCTGAGCAAGGACACCTAC
GACGACGACCTGGACAACCTGCTGGCCCAGATCGGCGACCAGTACGCCGACCTGTTTCTGGCCGCCAAGA
ACCTGTCCGACGCCATCCTGCTGAGCGACATCCTGAGAGTGAACACCGAGATCACCAAGGCCCCCCTGAG
CGCCTCTATGATCAAGAGATACGACGAGCACCACCAGGACCTGACCCTGCTGAAAGCTCTCGTGCGGCAG
CAGCTGCCTGAGAAGTACAAAGAGATTTTCTTCGACCAGAGCAAGAACGGCTACGCCGGCTACATTGACG
GCGGAGCCAGCCAGGAAGAGTTCTACAAGTTCATCAAGCCCATCCTGGAAAAGATGGACGGCACCGAGGA
ACTGCTCGTGAAGCTGAACAGAGAGGACCTGCTGCGGAAGCAGCGGACCTTCGACAACGGCAGCATCCCC
CACCAGATCCACCTGGGAGAGCTGCACGCCATTCTGCGGCGGCAGGAAGATTTTTACCCATTCCTGAAGG
ACAACCGGGAAAAGATCGAGAAGATCCTGACCTTCCGCATCCCCTACTACGTGGGCCCTCTGGCCAGGGG
AAACAGCAGATTCGCCTGGATGACCAGAAAGAGCGAGGAAACCATCACCCCCTGGAACTTCGAGGAAGTG
GTGGACAAGGGCGCTTCCGCCCAGAGCTTCATCGAGCGGATGACCAACTTCGATAAGAACCTGCCCAACG
AGAAGGTGCTGCCCAAGCACAGCCTGCTGTACGAGTACTTCACCGTGTATAACGAGCTGACCAAAGTGAA
ATACGTGACCGAGGGAATGAGAAAGCCCGCCTTCCTGAGCGGCGAGCAGAAAAAGGCCATCGTGGACCTG
CTGTTCAAGACCAACCGGAAAGTGACCGTGAAGCAGCTGAAAGAGGACTACTTCAAGAAAATCGAGTGCT
TCGACTCCGTGGAAATCTCCGGCGTGGAAGATCGGTTCAACGCCTCCCTGGGCACATACCACGATCTGCT
GAAAATTATCAAGGACAAGGACTTCCTGGACAATGAGGAAAACGAGGACATTCTGGAAGATATCGTGCTG
ACCCTGACACTGTTTGAGGACAGAGAGATGATCGAGGAACGGCTGAAAACCTATGCCCACCTGTTCGACG
ACAAAGTGATGAAGCAGCTGAAGCGGCGGAGATACACCGGCTGGGGCAGGCTGAGCCGGAAGCTGATCAA
CGGCATCCGGGACAAGCAGTCCGGCAAGACAATCCTGGATTTCCTGAAGTCCGACGGCTTCGCCAACAGA
AACTTCATGCAGCTGATCCACGACGACAGCCTGACCTTTAAAGAGGACATCCAGAAAGCCCAGGTGTCCG
GCCAGGGCGATAGCCTGCACGAGCACATTGCCAATCTGGCCGGCAGCCCCGCCATTAAGAAGGGCATCCT
GCAGACAGTGAAGGTGGTGGACGAGCTCGTGAAAGTGATGGGCCGGCACAAGCCCGAGAACATCGTGATC
GAAATGGCCAGAGAGAACCAGACCACCCAGAAGGGACAGAAGAACAGCCGCGAGAGAATGAAGCGGATCG
AAGAGGGCATCAAAGAGCTGGGCAGCCAGATCCTGAAAGAACACCCCGTGGAAAACACCCAGCTGCAGAA
CGAGAAGCTGTACCTGTACTACCTGCAGAATGGGCGGGATATGTACGTGGACCAGGAACTGGACATCAAC
CGGCTGTCCGACTACGATGTGGACCACATCGTGCCTCAGAGCTTTCTGAAGGACGACTCCATCGACAACA
AGGTGCTGACCAGAAGCGACAAGGCCCGGGGCAAGAGCGACAACGTGCCCTCCGAAGAGGTCGTGAAGAA
GATGAAGAACTACTGGCGGCAGCTGCTGAACGCCAAGCTGATTACCCAGAGAAAGTTCGACAATCTGACC
AAGGCCGAGAGAGGCGGCCTGAGCGAACTGGATAAGGCCGGCTTCATCAAGAGACAGCTGGTGGAAACCC
GGCAGATCACAAAGCACGTGGCACAGATCCTGGACTCCCGGATGAACACTAAGTACGACGAGAATGACAA
GCTGATCCGGGAAGTGAAAGTGATCACCCTGAAGTCCAAGCTGGTGTCCGATTTCCGGAAGGATTTCCAG
TTTTACAAAGTGCGCGAGATCAACAACTACCACCACGCCCACGACGCCTACCTGAACGCCGTCGTGGGAA
CCGCCCTGATCAAAAAGTACCCTAAGCTGGAAAGCGAGTTCGTGTACGGCGACTACAAGGTGTACGACGT
GCGGAAGATGATCGCCAAGAGCGAGCAGGAAATCGGCAAGGCTACCGCCAAGTACTTCTTCTACAGCAAC
ATCATGAACTTTTTCAAGACCGAGATTACCCTGGCCAACGGCGAGATCCGGAAGCGGCCTCTGATCGAGA
CAAACGGCGAAACCGGGGAGATCGTGTGGGATAAGGGCCGGGATTTTGCCACCGTGCGGAAAGTGCTGAG
CATGCCCCAAGTGAATATCGTGAAAAAGACCGAGGTGCAGACAGGCGGCTTCAGCAAAGAGTCTATCCTG
CCCAAGAGGAACAGCGATAAGCTGATCGCCAGAAAGAAGGACTGGGACCCTAAGAAGTACGGCGGCTTCG
ACAGCCCCACCGTGGCCTATTCTGTGCTGGTGGTGGCCAAAGTGGAAAAGGGCAAGTCCAAGAAACTGAA
GAGTGTGAAAGAGCTGCTGGGGATCACCATCATGGAAAGAAGCAGCTTCGAGAAGAATCCCATCGACTTT
CTGGAAGCCAAGGGCTACAAAGAAGTGAAAAAGGACCTGATCATCAAGCTGCCTAAGTACTCCCTGTTCG
AGCTGGAAAACGGCCGGAAGAGAATGCTGGCCTCTGCCGGCGAACTGCAGAAGGGAAACGAACTGGCCCT
GCCCTCCAAATATGTGAACTTCCTGTACCTGGCCAGCCACTATGAGAAGCTGAAGGGCTCCCCCGAGGAT
AATGAGCAGAAACAGCTGTTTGTGGAACAGCACAAGCACTACCTGGACGAGATCATCGAGCAGATCAGCG
AGTTCTCCAAGAGAGTGATCCTGGCCGACGCTAATCTGGACAAAGTGCTGTCCGCCTACAACAAGCACCG
GGATAAGCCCATCAGAGAGCAGGCCGAGAATATCATCCACCTGTTTACCCTGACCAATCTGGGAGCCCCT
GCCGCCTTCAAGTACTTTGACACCACCATCGACCGGAAGAGGTACACCAGCACCAAAGAGGTGCTGGACG
CCACCCTGATCCACCAGAGCATCACCGGCCTGTACGAGACACGGATCGACCTGTCTCAGCTGGGAGGCGA
CAGCGCTGGAGGAGGTGGAAGCGGAGGAGGAGGAAGCGGAGGAGGAGGTAGCGGACCTAAGAAAAAGAGG
AAGGTGGCGGCCGCTGGATCCGAGGGCAGAGGAAGTCTGCTAACATGCGGTGACGTCGAGGAGAATCCTG
GCCCAAGCGAGCTGATTAAGGAGAACATGCACATGAAGCTGTACATGGAGGGCACCGTGGACAACCATCA
CTTCAAGTGCACATCCGAGGGCGAAGGCAAGCCCTACGAGGGCACCCAGACCATGAGAATCAAGGTGGTC
GAGGGCGGCCCTCTCCCCTTCGCCTTCGACATCCTGGCTACTAGCTTCCTCTACGGCAGCAAGACCTTCA
TCAACCACACCCAGGGCATCCCCGACTTCTTCAAGCAGTCCTTCCCTGAGGGCTTCACATGGGAGAGAGT
CACCACATACGAAGACGGGGGCGTGCTGACCGCTACCCAGGACACCAGCCTCCAGGACGGCTGCCTCATC
TACAACGTCAAGATCAGAGGGGTGAACTTCACATCCAACGGCCCTGTGATGCAGAAGAAAACACTCGGCT
GGGAGGCCTTCACCGAGACGCTGTACCCCGCTGACGGCGGCCTGGAAGGCAGAAACGACATGGCCCTGAA
GCTCGTGGGCGGGAGCCATCTGATCGCAAACATCAAGACCACATATAGATCCAAGAAACCCGCTAAGAAC
CTCAAGATGCCTGGCGTCTACTATGTGGACTACAGACTGGAAAGAATCAAGGAGGCCAACAACGAGACCT
ACGTCGAGCAGCACGAGGTGGCAGTGGCCAGATACTGCGACCTCCCTAGCAAACTGGGGCACAAGCTTAA
TTAGTAAGGCCGAATTCGATATCAAGCTTATCGGTAATCAACCTCTGGATTACAAAATTTGTGAAAGATT
GACTGGTATTCTTAACTATGTTGCTCCTTTTACGCTATGTGGATACGCTGCTTTAATGCCTTTGTATCAT
GCTATTGCTTCCCGTATGGCTTTCATTTTCTCCTCCTTGTATAAATCCTGGTTGCTGTCTCTTTATGAGG
AGTTGTGGCCCGTTGTCAGGCAACGTGGCGTGGTGTGCACTGTGTTTGCTGACGCAACCCCCACTGGTTG
GGGCATTGCCACCACCTGTCAGCTCCTTTCCGGGACTTTCGCTTTCCCCCTCCCTATTGCCACGGCGGAA
CTCATCGCCGCCTGCCTTGCCCGCTGCTGGACAGGGGCTCGGCTGTTGGGCACTGACAATTCCGTGGTGT
TGTCGGGGAAATCATCGTCCTTTCCTTGGCTGCTCGCCTGTGTTGCCACCTGGATTCTGCGCGGGACGTC
CTTCTGCTACGTCCCTTCGGCCCTCAATCCAGCGGACCTTCCTTCCCGCGGCCTGCTGCCGGCTCTGCGG
CCTCTTCCGCGTCTTCGCCTTCGCCCTCAGACGAGTCGGATCTCCCTTTGGGCCGCCTCCCCGCATCGAT
ACCGTCGACCTCGAGACCTAGAAAAACATGGAGCAATCACAAGTAGCAATACAGCAGCTACCAATGCTGA
TTGTGCCTGGCTAGAAGCACAAGAGGAGGAGGAGGTGGGTTTTCCAGTCACACCTCAGGTACCTTTAAGA
CCAATGACTTACAAGGCAGCTGTAGATCTTAGCCACTTTTTAAAAGAAAAGGGGGGACTGGAAGGGCTAA
TTCACTCCCAACGAAGACAAGATATCCTTGATCTGTGGATCTACCACACACAAGGCTACTTCCCTGATTG
GCAGAACTACACACCAGGGCCAGGGATCAGATATCCACTGACCTTTGGATGGTGCTACAAGCTAGTACCA
GTTGAGCAAGAGAAGGTAGAAGAAGCCAATGAAGGAGAGAACACCCGCTTGTTACACCCTGTGAGCCTGC
ATGGGATGGATGACCCGGAGAGAGAAGTATTAGAGTGGAGGTTTGACAGCCGCCTAGCATTTCATCACAT
GGCCCGAGAGCTGCATCCGGACTGTACTGGGTCTCTCTGGTTAGACCAGATCTGAGCCTGGGAGCTCTCT
GGCTAACTAGGGAACCCACTGCTTAAGCCTCAATAAAGCTTGCCTTGAGTGCTTCAAGTAGTGTGTGCCC
GTCTGTTGTGTGACTCTGGTAACTAGAGATCCCTCAGACCCTTTTAGTCAGTGTGGAAAATCTCTAGCAG
GGCCCGTTTAAACCCGCTGATCAGCCTCGACTGTGCCTTCTAGTTGCCAGCCATCTGTTGTTTGCCCCTC
CCCCGTGCCTTCCTTGACCCTGGAAGGTGCCACTCCCACTGTCCTTTCCTAATAAAATGAGGAAATTGCA
TCGCATTGTCTGAGTAGGTGTCATTCTATTCTGGGGGGTGGGGTGGGGCAGGACAGCAAGGGGGAGGATT
GGGAAGACAATAGCAGGCATGCTGGGGATGCGGTGGGCTCTATGGCTTCTGAGGCGGAAAGAACCAGCTG
GGGCTCTAGGGGGTATCCCC
[124 nt withheld, positions 11081-11204]
C
[91 nt withheld, positions 11206-11296]
A
[49 nt withheld, positions 11298-11346]
CCTTTGACGTTGGAGTCCACGTTCTTT
[37 nt withheld, positions 11374-11410]
ACCCTATCTCGGTCTATTCTTTTGATTTATAAGGGATTTTGCCGATTTCGGCCTATTGGTTAAAAAATGA
GCTGATTTAACAAAAATTTAACGCGAATTAATTCTGTGGAATGTGTGTCAGTTAGGGTGTGGAAAGTCCC
CAGGCTCCCCAGCAGGCAGAAGTATGCAAAGCATGCATCTCAATTAGTCAGCAACCAGGTGTGGAAAGTC
CCCAGGCTCCCCAGCAGGCAGAAGTATGCAAAGCATGCATCTCAATTAGTCAGCAACCATAGTCCCGCCC
CTAACTCCGCCCATCCCGCCCCTAACTCCGCCCAGTTCCGCCCATTCTCCGCCCCATGGCTGACTAATTT
TTTTTATTTATGCAGAGGCCGAGGCCGCCTCTGCCTCTGAGCTATTCCAGAAGTAGTGAGGAGGCTTTTT
TGGAGGCCTAGGCTTTTGCAAAAAGCTCCCGGGAGCTTGTATATCCATTTTCGGATCTGATCAGCACGTG
TTGACAATTAATCATCGGCATAGTATATCGGCATAGTATAATACGACAAGGTGAGGAACTAAACCATGGC
CAAGTTGACCAGTGCCGTTCCGGTGCTCACCGCGCGCGACGTCGCCGGAGCGGTCGAGTTCTGGACCGAC
CGGCTCGGGTTCTCCCGGGACTTCGTGGAGGACGACTTCGCCGGTGTGGTCCGGGACGACGTGACCCTGT
TCATCAGCGCGGTCCAGGACCAGGTGGTGCCGGACAACACCCTGGCCTGGGTGTGGGTGCGCGGCCTGGA
CGAGCTGTACGCCGAGTGGTCGGAGGTCGTGTCCACGAACTTCCGGGACGCCTCCGGGCCGGCCATGACC
GAGATCGGCGAGCAGCCGTGGGGGCGGGAGTTCGCCCTGCGCGACCCGGCCGGCAACTGCGTGCACTTCG
TGGCCGAGGAGCAGGACTGACACGTGCTACGAGATTTCGATTCCACCGCCGCCTTCTATGAAAGGTTGGG
CTTCGGAATCGTTTTCCGGGACGCCGGCTGGATGATCCTCCAGCGCGGGGATCTCATGCTGGAGTTCTTC
GCCCACCCCAACTTGTTTATTGCAGCTTATAATGGTTACAAATAAAGCAATAGCATCACAAATTTCACAA
ATAAAGCATTTTTTTCACTGCATTCTAGTTGTGGTTTGTCCAAACTCATCAATGTATCTTATCATGTCTG
TATACCGTCGACCTCTAGCTAGAGCTTGGCGTAATCATGGTCATAGCTGTTTCCTGTGTGAAATTGTTAT
CCGCTCACAATTCCACACAACATACGAGCCGGAAGCATAAAGTGTAAAGCCTGGGGTGCCTAATGAGTGA
GCTAACTCACATTAATTGCGTTGCGCTCACTGCCCGCTTTCCAGTCGGGAAACCTGTCGTGCCAGCTGCA
TTAATGAATCGGCCAACGCGCGGGGAGAGGCGGTTTGCGTATTGGGCGCTCTTCCGCTTCCTCGCTCACT
GACTCGCTGCGCTCGGTCGTTCGGCTGCGGCGAGCGGTATCAGCTCACTCAAAGGCGGTAATACGGTTAT
CCACAGAATCAGGGGATAACGCAGGAAAGAACATGTGAGCAAAAGGCCAGCAAAAGGCCAGGAACCGTAA
AAAGGCCGCGTTGCTGGCGTTTTTCCATAGGCTCCGCCCCCCTGACGAGCATCACAAAAATCGACGCTCA
AGTCAGAGGTGGCGAAACCCGACAGGACTATAAAGATACCAGGCGTTTCCCCCTGGAAGCTCCCTCGTGC
GCTCTCCTGTTCCGACCCTGCCGCTTACCGGATACCTGTCCGCCTTTCTCCCTTCGGGAAGCGTGGCGCT
TTCTCATAGCTCACGCTGTAGGTATCTCAGTTCGGTGTAGGTCGTTCGCTCCAAGCTGGGCTGTGTGCAC
GAACCCCCCGTTCAGCCCGACCGCTGCGCCTTATCCGGTAACTATCGTCTTGAGTCCAACCCGGTAAGAC
ACGACTTATCGCCACTGGCAGCAGCCACTGGTAACAGGATTAGCAGAGCGAGGTATGTAGGCGGTGCTAC
AGAGTTCTTGAAGTGGTGGCCTAACTACGGCTACACTAGAAGAACAGTATTTGGTATCTGCGCTCTGCTG
AAGCCAGTTACCTTCGGAAAAAGAGTTGGTAGCTCTTGATCCGGCAAACAAACCACCGCTGGTAGCGGTG
GTTTTTTTGTTTGCAAGCAGCAGATTACGCGCAGAAAAAAAGGATCTCAAGAAGATCCTTTGATCTTTTC
TACGGGGTCTGACGCTCAGTGGAACGAAAACTCACGTTAAGGGATTTTGGTCATGAGATTATCAAAAAGG
ATCTTCACCTAGATCCTTTTAAATTAAAAATGAAGTTTTAAATCAATCTAAAGTATATATGAGTAAACTT
GGTCTGACAGTTACCAATGCTTAATCAGTGAGGCACCTATCTCAGCGATCTGTCTATTTCGTTCATCCAT
AGTTGCCTGACTCCCCGTCGTGTAGATAACTACGATACGGGAGGGCTTACCATCTGGCCCCAGTGCTGCA
ATGATACCGCGAGACCCACGCTCACCGGCTCCAGATTTATCAGCAATAAACCAGCCAGCCGGAAGGGCCG
AGCGCAGAAGTGGTCCTGCAACTTTATCCGCCTCCATCCAGTCTATTAATTGTTGCCGGGAAGCTAGAGT
AAGTAGTTCGCCAGTTAATAGTTTGCGCAACGTTGTTGCCATTGCTACAGGCATCGTGGTGTCACGCTCG
TCGTTTGGTATGGCTTCATTCAGCTCCGGTTCCCAACGATCAAGGCGAGTTACATGATCCCCCATGTTGT
GCAAAAAAGCGGTTAGCTCCTTCGGTCCTCCGATCGTTGTCAGAAGTAAGTTGGCCGCAGTGTTATCACT
CATGGTTATGGCAGCACTGCATAATTCTCTTACTGTCATGCCATCCGTAAGATGCTTTTCTGTGACTGGT
GAGTACTCAACCAAGTCATTCTGAGAATAGTGTATGCGGCGACCGAGTTGCTCTTGCCCGGCGTCAATAC
GGGATAATACCGCGCCACATAGCAGAACTTTAAAAGTGCTCATCATTGGAAAACGTTCTTCGGGGCGAAA
ACTCTCAAGGATCTTACCGCTGTTGAGATCCAGTTCGATGTAACCCACTCGTGCACCCAACTGATCTTCA
GCATCTTTTACTTTCACCAGCGTTTCTGGGTGAGCAAAAACAGGAAGGCAAAATGCCGCAAAAAAGGGAA
TAAGGGCGACACGGAAATGTTGAATACTCATACTCTTCCTTTTTCAATATTATTGAAGCATTTATCAGGG
TTATTGTCTCATGAGCGGATACATATTTGAATGTATTTAGAAAAATAAACAAATAGGGGTTCCGCGCACA
TTTCCCCGAAAAGTGCCACCTGAC
